Addgene plasmid #126405: pAc V5 dDispatched WT HA
Purpose: Expression of V5 dDispatched WT HA in Drosophila cells lines.
Depositing lab: Stacey Ogden. Depositing organization: St. Jude Children's Research Hospital. Publication: Cleavage activates dispatched for Sonic Hedgehog ligand release. Stewart DP, Marada S, Bodeen WJ, Truong A, Sakurada SM, Pandit T, Pruett-Miller SM, Ogden SK. Elife. 2018 Jan 23;7. pii: 31678. doi: 10.7554/eLife.31678. 31678 PubMed 29359685.
Backbone
  Vector backbone: pAc
  Vector type: Insect Expression
Growth in bacteria
  Bacterial resistance: Ampicillin, 100 μg/mL
  Growth temperature: 37°C
  Growth strain: DH5alpha
  Copy number: High Copy
Gene/Insert
  Gene/Insert name: d-Dispatched1
  Species: D. melanogaster (fly)
  Entrez Gene: disp (a.k.a. Dmel_CG2019, CG2019, Disp, Dmel\CG2019, anon-WO0146227.1)
  Tag / fusion protein: HA (C terminal on insert)
  Cloning method: Restriction Enzyme; 5′ cloning site Unknown (unknown if destroyed); 3′ cloning site Unknown (unknown if destroyed)
Terms and licenses: Academic/Nonprofit Terms; Industry Terms: Not Available to Industry
How to cite: pAc V5 dDispatched WT HA was a gift from Stacey Ogden (Addgene plasmid # 126405 ; http://n2t.net/addgene:126405 ; RRID:Addgene_126405)
