[The description below was written by a language model from this plasmid's Addgene catalogue record and pLannotate feature annotations shown in this document.]
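Description:
pAc V5 dDispatched WT HA is an insect expression plasmid built on the pAc backbone for producing epitope-tagged, wild-type Drosophila Dispatched in cultured fly cell lines. It is maintained in E. coli as a high-copy plasmid through a ColE1/pUC-type origin of replication and selected with ampicillin via the β-lactamase gene and its native bla promoter. The annotated sequence record (about 8.9 kb) also contains short fragments of a tetracycline resistance gene and of SV40 large T antigen. These appear to be non-functional remnants of backbone construction rather than working parts. No selectable marker for insect cells is annotated, so the plasmid seems suited to transient transfection, or to co-selection with a separate marker.

The payload is the D. melanogaster disp coding sequence, placed immediately downstream of the roughly 2.5 kb actin 5C (Ac5) promoter, a strong constitutive promoter widely used in Drosophila cell lines. It is followed by an SV40 polyadenylation signal. Dispatched is a segment polarity protein that regulates the trafficking and release of cholesterol-modified Hedgehog from producing cells. The catalogue lists an HA tag at the C terminus of the insert, and the plasmid name indicates a V5 tag as well. Neither tag is individually annotated in the feature table, and the position of the V5 epitope is not stated in the record. Tagging the protein with two different epitopes would allow different portions of it to be detected separately. This fits the associated study, which examined how cleavage of Dispatched activates it for Hedgehog ligand release. The "WT" designation implies that the construct serves as the wild-type reference in such experiments. The cloning sites used are not recorded.
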