Features (pLannotate 1.2.2; 8 found; start..end, strand, type, name):
      1..2510    +  promoter       Ac5 promoter: Drosophila melanogaster actin 5C promoter
   2528..6232    +  CDS            disp: DISP_DROME - Experimental evidence at protein level: Swiss-Prot protein existence level 1. Segment polarity protein which functions in hedgehog (Hh) signaling. Regulates the trafficking and the release of cholesterol- modified hedgehog protein from cells of the posterior compartment (P cells) and is hence required for the effective production of the Hh signal. From Drosophila melanogaster (Fruit fly).
   6328..6462    -  polyA_signal   SV40 poly(A) signal: SV40 polyadenylation signal
   6485..6569    -  CDS            large T antigen (fragment): large T antigen from SV40 (simian virus 40)
   6570..7017    +  CDS            TcR (fragment): tetracycline efflux protein; tet; confers resistance to tetracycline
   7063..7651    -  rep_origin     ori: high-copy-number ColE1/pMB1/pBR322/pUC origin of replication
   7822..8682    -  CDS            AmpR: β-lactamase; bla; confers resistance to ampicillin, carbenicillin, and related antibiotics
   8683..8787    -  promoter       AmpR promoter: bla
>Addgene plasmid #126405 | pAc V5 dDispatched WT HA | addgene full sequence | sequence record 246736 | Addgene NGS Result
CATGAATGGCATCAACTCTGAATCAAATCTTTGCAGATGCACCTACTTCTCATTTCCACTGTCACATCAT
TTTTCCAGATCTCGCTGCCTGTTATGTGGCCCACAAACCAAGACACGTTTTATGGCCATTAAAGCTGGCT
GATCGTCGCCAAACACCAAATACATAATGAATATGTACACATTCGAGAAAGAAGCGATCAAAGAAGCGTC
TTCGGGCGGAGTAGGAGAATGCGGAGGAGAAGGAGAACGAGCTGATCTAGTATCTCTCCACAATCCAATG
CCAACTGACCAACTGGCCATATTCGGAGCAATTTGAAGCCAATTTCCATCGCCTGGCGATCGCTCCATTC
TTGGCTATATGTTTTTCACCGTTACCCGGGGCCATTTTCAAAGACTCGTCGGCAAGATAAGATTGTGTCA
CTCGCTGTCTCTCTTCATTTGTCGAAGAATGCTGAGGAATTTCGCGATGACGTCGGCGAGTATTTTGAAG
AATGAGAATAATTTGTATTTATACGAAAATCAGTTAGTGGAATTTTCTACAAAAACATGTTATCTATAGA
TAATTTTGTTGCAAAATATGTTGACTATGACAAAGATTGTATGTATATACCTTTAATGTATTCTCATTTT
CTTATGTATTTATAATGGCAATGATGATACTGATGATATTTTAAGATGATGCCAGACCAAAAGGCTTGAA
TTTCTGCGTCTTTTGCCGAACGCAGTGCATGTGCAATTGTTGTTTTTTGGAATATTCAATTTTCGGACTG
TCCGCTTTGATTTCAGTTTCTTGGCTTATTCAAAAAGCAAAGTAAAGCCAAAAAAGCGAGATGGCAATAC
CAAATGCGGCAAAACGGTAGTGGAAGGAAAGGGGTGCGGGGCAGCGGAAGGAAGGGTGGGGCGGGGCGTG
GCGGGGTCTGTGGCTGGGCGCGACGTCACCGACGTTGGAGCCACTCCTTTGACCATGTGTGCGTGTGTGT
ATTATTCGTGTCTCGCCACTCGCCGGTTGTTTTTTTCTTTTTATGCTGCGCTCTCTCTAGCGCCATCTCG
CTTACGCATGCTCAACGCACCGCATGTTGCCGTTTCCTTTTATGCGTCATTTTGGCTCGAAATAGGCAAT
TATTTAAACAAAGATTAGTCAACGAAAACGCTAAAATAAATAAGTCTACAATATGGTTACTTATTGCCAT
GTGTGTGCAGCCAACGATAGCAACAAAAGCAACAACACAGGTGGCTTTCCCTCTTTCACTTTTTGTTTGC
AAGCCGCGTGCGAGCAAGACGGCACGACCGGCAAACGCAATTACGCTGACAAAGAGCAGACGAAGTTTTG
GCGAAAAACATCAAGGCGCCTGATACGAATGCATTTGCAATAACAATTGCGATATTTAATATTGTTTATG
AAGCTGTTTGACTTCAAAACACACAAAAAAAAAAATAAAACAAATTATTTGAAAGAGAATTAGGAATCGG
ACGCTTATCGTTAGGGTAACAACAAGAAATGCTTACTGAGTCACAGCCTCTGGAAAACTGCCGCAAGCCA
GAGAGAGAGAGAAAAAGAGGGAGAGCAGCTTAGACCGCATGTGCTTGTGTGTGAGGCGTCTCTCTCTTCG
TCTCTGTTGCGCAAACGCATAGACTGCACTGAAAAAATCGATTACCTATTTTTTATGAATGAATATTTGC
ACTATTACTATTCAAAACTATTAAGATAGCAATCACATTCAATAGCCAAATACTATACCACCTGAGCGAT
GCAACGAAATGATCAATTTGAGCAAAAATGCTGCATATTTAGGACGGCATCATTATAGAAATGCTTCTTG
CTGTGTACTTTTCTCTCGTCTGGCAGCTGTTTCGCCGTTATTGTTAAAACCGGCTTAAGTTAGGTGTGTT
TTCTACGACTAGTGAATGCCCTACTAGAAGATGTGTGTTGCACAAAATGTCCCTGGAATAACCAATTTGA
AGTGCAGATAGCAGTAAACGTAAGCTAATATGAATATTATTTAACTGTAATGTTTTAATATCGCTGGACA
TTACTAATAAACCCACTATAAACACATGTACATATGTATGTTTTGGCATACAATGAGTAGTTGGGGAAAA
AATGTGTAAAAGCACCGTGACCATCACAGCATAAAGATAACCAGCTGAAGTATCGAATATGAGTAACCCC
CAAATTGAATCACATGCCGCAACTGATAGGACCCATGGAAGTACACTCTTCATGGCGATATACAAGACAC
ACACAAGCACGAACACCCAGTTGCGGAGGAAATTCTCCGTAAATGAAAACCCAATCGGCGAACAATTCAT
ACCCATATATGGTAAAAGTTTTGAACGCGACTTGAGAGCGGAGAGCATTGCGGCTGATAAGGTTTTAGCG
CTAAGCGGGCTTTATAAAACGGGCTGCGGGACCAGTTTTCATATCACTACCGTTTGAGTTCTTGTGCTGT
GTGGATACTCCTCCCGACACAAAGCCGCTCCATCAGCCAGCAGTCGTCTAATCCAGAGACCCCGGATCGG
GGTACCGATGTTGTGCTTCGACTCGGAGAGGATGAACTGGTACTACCACGTCCTGGCCAGGCGTCCCTAC
CTGGTGGTCGTCTCCATTGCTGTCTACTGTGTCGCTTGCATCATCGTGGCCCTCGTCCTGAACAAGCTGC
CGGACTTCAGTGATCCCACCTTGGGCTTCGAAACCCGCGGCACCAAAATTGGAGAACGACTGACGGCCTG
GTACAACCTGCTGCAAGAGACTGACCACCATGGTGCTCTTTTCTCAAATCCATCGGATCTGTGGGAGAGG
AGACGGGTAGAGCAGGGCTATGTGGAGACGAAGCTGCATCCGAATCACGTGGGTAAGCCTATCCCTAACC
CTCTCCTCGGTCTCGATTCTACGCACGTGAGGCGACGCAAAAACAAGCACAAGAACAGAAACAAGAACAA
GCGACGCAAGGAACAAAATCAAAGCAGCCACGAGCATCACGATGTGGCGCAGAAGATGATGCAGTTCAAA
AAACGGCTGAAGGCTACTAGTTCTCCCTCTCCAAATCTCGGCTTTGACACCTGGATCGGGGACAGTGGAG
TATTTCGCGACTACGAGATTACAAACGACAGCGCTTCCTCCTCTTTGGAACCCACGCGACGCACTGAGCA
AATCGAATATGGCCACAACACCACCTCAGTGGACGAGGAAGAGCATCAGCAGCGGGTGCAGACCAAGAAG
AGCACTTGGCGGCTCCTAAAGCAAGCCGCCACCTTGCCCACCGACGGTTGGGCAGACATGCATCGTCGCC
AACCCATCGAGGGATTCTTTTGCGATTCATCGCCCCGGAAGGAGTACTCTCATTTTGTGGTCCAGCGGAT
CGGTCCCAACGCCACCGATTCTCTATTTGATTTGAACGGACTGCTGGCCATGTGTCAGTTGCAGGATCAG
ATTACCGAAGTCCCCAGCTACCGGGCATTTTGCGAGCCGGAGATGCTTACCACCGAGTGCTGCCGGCCAT
GGTCACTGCCCAACTACGCCGCCATGCTGGCCAACAAAAGTTCCTGTTTCGACCTTACCACGGAGGATGT
TACTTCGCTGCACACGCTGCTCTTGGGCTGCTATGAGTACTTCCATGACCTAAAGATGGACAACCACTGC
AACGAAATACCGCATTGTCGTGCTCCTGAAGAGTGCAAGCGGCTAAATATCGTCTTTAACGTCCTGAATT
TTCTCACCGACTTTAGTTTCATCAAGTCTAATGACTCGAATGTATACCTGAAATACGCCATGATTTTTAT
ACCCGTGGCGCAATCCAACCGCTTGCTGCCACTGTTCCACGAATGGGAAGACGTGGAGCTGATCAACGAG
CTTGTGGAAGTGGTTGCGATGGACTTGGGCCTCGAAAACGAACTCTTTAACGAGCTGCTGCTGACGGACG
TGTGGCTAGTTTCGCTGGGAGGGACATTCGTCATGGCTAGCGTGTGGTTGTACACGGGATCGGCATTCAT
CACCTTGATGTCCTGCGTAGCCATATGCTTTTCGCTAGGACTAGCGTACTTTTTTTACGCCATCGTGCTG
GAGTTTGAGTTCTTCCCCTATATGAACCTTCTGGCCGTGGTAGTAATAATTGGCATTGGAGCAGACGACG
TATTTCTGTTTCTTAAGATCTGGCACTGTGTGCTGACCGAGAGGTTCAGCAATCGATGTACCTTGACCAC
TCAGTCCCAGAGTGCTCTTCCCACCCTGGAGAACAGTGATCACACGGAGTCACTGGAAAACATAATGGCG
CTGACTATGCGACATGCCGCTGCCTCCATGTTCGTTACCTCACTTACCACCGCCGGCGCCTTTTATGCCT
CCTACAGCAGCTCTATAACAGCTATAAAGTGCTTTGGGATTTTTGCGGGAACTGTCGTGGTGACCAACTA
CTTACTAATGATAACTTGGTTGCCTGCATCGGTCTCCATCATGGAACGACTATTTGCCACAAGGATGTCC
TGCCATCATCCGATGTCAATAAAGCTGATCCACGCCTGCAAGAAGTCAATTAACCGATTTTGTCAGATGT
TTGAGGAGTGCATCACGAAAAGCATCATGAACTATGCCTATCTCTGGCTGCTGATCTTTGGGGCTCTAGG
CGCGTCCAGTGCCGTCATTGTGTTCTGGTATCCAGGACTTCAGTTGCCGGAAAAATCACACTTCCAGCTC
TTTGTGTCAAAGCATCCATTTGAGGTTTACTCCAGTCTCAAGCAGCAGTTCTGGTTCGAGAAACCATTGC
AGGCGTACGAGAACTTCAAGATGCACATGCATTTCGTCTGGGGCGTTCAAGCGGTGGACGACGGCGACTA
TACGAACCCCAACTCATACGGCCACCTGCACTATGACAATAATTTTAACGTATCCAGCAGGCCGGCACAA
CTCTGGATCCTTGATTTTTGCCAGAGTGTGCGCCAGCAACCCTTTTACAAAGAGACTCTCGGCATGCTGT
TGCCCAATTGTTTCATTGAAAATCTTATCGACTATATGAAGCGCAGATGCATCGATGATATGGACAGTAC
CAGGAAAGACCGTTCACCCTGCTGTGACGCACAGTTTCCCTTTGAGCCGCACATATTTGAGTACTGCTTG
CCACAAAGCATATCCAACATGTATGACACTACATTTTTCCGGCCCGGCGTGGCAGGACCCAAGTTTGCAG
AGGCTCCCCGACTGGAGACTGAGGATTACCTAGGAATGAGTGGAAATGAGAGTGCAGAGTACAGCACCAA
CGGATCATTTACACCGCTACTAGTCAAAGCCCTGGTCATCGAGTTCGAGTCCAACGTGGCCTACAGCACC
ATCTACGCAAATATTAGGCAGTTCTACGAGTCTGTAGAGCACTGGTTTCAGATGCAGTTAAAAACGGCAC
CGCCGGAACTTCAAGGAGGATGGTTCACGAGCGACCTGAAATTTTACAATGTGCAGGACACCCTTTCGCA
CGACACCTTTGTTGCCATTTGTCTGGCCATGGCTGCATCACTTGCAGTGCTCCTATGCTTCACCGTAAAC
ATATTGATTTCCATCTACGCCGTACTAACCGTGTCGCTAAGTATTTTTAACACCGTGGCTGTGCTCATCC
TGCTCGGCTGGCAGCTTAACATCTTGGAGAGCATTGCGGTGAGCACGGCTATCGGTCTGGCTGTGGACTT
TAGCCTACATTACGGTATTCACTACCGGATGTCCCCGGTTAAGGAGAGATTGGCAGCCACACAGTTTGTA
CTATCCCGCATCATTGGACCCACAGTGATGGCGGCCACCACAACTGGTCTAGCTGGCGGAATCATGATGG
CATCCAACATATTGCCCTACATACAGATTGGCGTCTTCCTGGTCGTTGTCATGATCGTTAGCTGGTTCTA
TGCCACTTTCTTTCTAATGAGTCTGCTTCGGGTTGCCGGTCCTCAGCATGGTTTTCTGGAACTCAAGTGG
CCGTTGTGGAGCAAGCGAAGCAGTGGCAGCAGCAAGTTCTACGAGCGGAAACCCAGCCAAGTGATCGCCA
GCGAGCAGCTGCTGACCCCCACAAGCTCGGCCATCGTTGAGTTGGCGAACTCGGAGACGCACGAACTGGA
GTCCCTAAACTCCAACAGCCTGATCAAAACCATTTCGGGCATCGAAAGCGCCCACGCATTGTCCTCGCTG
CCGAGGGACTTCGAGCACTCATTCCAGACGATGCACGAGTGCAAATATCAAACGTATCCGTCTACATCCA
ATGGTACCTACCCATACGACGTCCCAGACTACGCTTGAGATATCCAGCACAGTGGCGGCCGCTCGAGTCT
AGAGCTCGCTGATCAGCCTCGATCGAGGATCCAGACATGATAAGATACATTGATGAGTTTGGACAAACCA
CAACTAGAATGCAGTGAAAAAAATGCTTTATTTGTGAAATTTGTGATGCTATTGCTTTATTTGTAACCAT
TATAAGCTGCAATAAACAAGTTAACAACAACAATTGCATTCATTTTATGTTTCAGGTTCAGGGGGAGGTG
TGGGAGGTTTTTTAAAGCAAGTAAAACCTCTACAAATGTGGTATGGCTGATTATGATCAGTCGACCGATG
CCCTTGAGAGCCTTCAACCCAGTCAGCTCCTTCCGGTGGGCGCGGGGCATGACTATCGTCGCCGCACTTA
TGACTGTCTTCTTTATCATGCAACTCGTAGGACAGGTGCCGGCAGCGCTCTGGGTCATTTTCGGCGAGGA
CCGCTTTCGCTGGAGCGCGACGATGATCGGCCTGTCGCTTGCGGTATTCGGAATCTTGCACGCCCTCGCT
CAAGCCTTCGTCACTGGTCCCGCCACCAAACGTTTCGGCGAGAAGCAGGCCATTATCGCCGGCATGGCGG
CCGACGCGCTGGGCTACGTCTTGCTGGCGTTCGCGACGCGAGGCTGGATGGCCTTCCCCATTATGATTCT
TCTCGCTTCCGGCGGCATCGGGATGCCCGCGTTGCAGGCCATGCTGTCCAGGCAGGTAGATGACGACCAT
CAGGGACAGCTTCAAGGCCAGCAAAAGGCCAGGAACCGTAAAAAGGCCGCGTTGCTGGCGTTTTTCCATA
GGCTCCGCCCCCCTGACGAGCATCACAAAAATCGACGCTCAAGTCAGAGGTGGCGAAACCCGACAGGACT
ATAAAGATACCAGGCGTTTCCCCCTGGAAGCTCCCTCGTGCGCTCTCCTGTTCCGACCCTGCCGCTTACC
GGATACCTGTCCGCCTTTCTCCCTTCGGGAAGCGTGGCGCTTTCTCATAGCTCACGCTGTAGGTATCTCA
GTTCGGTGTAGGTCGTTCGCTCCAAGCTGGGCTGTGTGCACGAACCCCCCGTTCAGCCCGACCGCTGCGC
CTTATCCGGTAACTATCGTCTTGAGTCCAACCCGGTAAGACACGACTTATCGCCACTGGCAGCAGCCACT
GGTAACAGGATTAGCAGAGCGAGGTATGTAGGCGGTGCTACAGAGTTCTTGAAGTGGTGGCCTAACTACG
GCTACACTAGAAGGACAGTATTTGGTATCTGCGCTCTGCTGAAGCCAGTTACCTTCGGAAAAAGAGTTGG
TAGCTCTTGATCCGGCAAACAAACCACCGCTGGTAGCGGTGGTTTTTTTGTTTGCAAGCAGCAGATTACG
CGCAGAAAAAAAGGATCTCAAGAAGATCCTTTGATCTTTTCTACGGGGTCTGACGCTCAGTGGAACGAAA
ACTCACGTTAAGGGATTTTGGTCATGAGATTATCAAAAAGGATCTTCACCTAGATCCTTTTAAATTAAAA
ATGAAGTTTTAAATCAATCTAAAGTATATATGAGTAAACTTGGTCTGACAGTTACCAATGCTTAATCAGT
GAGGCACCTATCTCAGCGATCTGTCTATTTCGTTCATCCATAGTTGCCTGACTCCCCGTCGTGTAGATAA
CTACGATACGGGAGGGCTTACCATCTGGCCCCAGTGCTGCAATGATACCGCGAGACCCACGCTCACCGGC
TCCAGATTTATCAGCAATAAACCAGCCAGCCGGAAGGGCCGAGCGCAGAAGTGGTCCTGCAACTTTATCC
GCCTCCATCCAGTCTATTAATTGTTGCCGGGAAGCTAGAGTAAGTAGTTCGCCAGTTAATAGTTTGCGCA
ACGTTGTTGCCATTGCTGCAGGCATCGTGGTGTCACGCTCGTCGTTTGGTATGGCTTCATTCAGCTCCGG
TTCCCAACGATCAAGGCGAGTTACATGATCCCCCATGTTGTGCAAAAAAGCGGTTAGCTCCTTCGGTCCT
CCGATCGTTGTCAGAAGTAAGTTGGCCGCAGTGTTATCACTCATGGTTATGGCAGCACTGCATAATTCTC
TTACTGTCATGCCATCCGTAAGATGCTTTTCTGTGACTGGTGAGTACTCAACCAAGTCATTCTGAGAATA
GTGTATGCGGCGACCGAGTTGCTCTTGCCCGGCGTCAACACGGGATAATACCGCGCCACATAGCAGAACT
TTAAAAGTGCTCATCATTGGAAAACGTTCTTCGGGGCGAAAACTCTCAAGGATCTTACCGCTGTTGAGAT
CCAGTTCGATGTAACCCACTCGTGCACCCAACTGATCTTCAGCATCTTTTACTTTCACCAGCGTTTCTGG
GTGAGCAAAAACAGGAAGGCAAAATGCCGCAAAAAAGGGAATAAGGGCGACACGGAAATGTTGAATACTC
ATACTCTTCCTTTTTCAATATTATTGAAGCATTTATCAGGGTTATTGTCTCATGAGCGGATACATATTTG
AATGTATTTAGAAAAATAAACAAATAGGGGTTCCGCGCACATTTCCCCGAAAAGTGCCACCTGACGTCTA
AGAAACCATTATTATCATGACATTAACCTATAAAAATAGGCGTATCACGAGGCCCTTTCGTCTTCAAGAA
TTAATTCTATATTCTAAAAACACAAATGATACTTCTAAAAAAAAAT
